>Addgene plasmid #90116 | p5EsheE1 | addgene full sequence | sequence record 178514 | Addgene NGS Result
ATCAAAGGATCTTCTTGAGATCCTTTTTTTCTGCGCGTAATCTGCTGCTTGCAAACAAAAAAACCACCGC
TACCAGCGGTGGTTTGTTTGCCGGATCAAGAGCTACCAACTCTTTTTCCGAAGGTAACTGGCTTCAGCAG
AGCGCAGATACCAAATACTGTTCTTCTAGTGTAGCCGTAGTTAGGCCACCACTTCAAGAACTCTGTAGCA
CCGCCTACATACCTCGCTCTGCTAATCCTGTTACCAGTGGCTGCTGCCAGTGGCGATAAGTCGTGTCTTA
CCGGGTTGGACTCAAGACGATAGTTACCGGATAAGGCGCAGCGGTCGGGCTGAACGGGGGGTTCGTGCAC
ACAGCCCAGCTTGGAGCGAACGACCTACACCGAACTGAGATACCTACAGCGTGAGCTATGAGAAAGCGCC
ACGCTTCCCGAAGGGAGAAAGGCGGACAGGTATCCGGTAAGCGGCAGGGTCGGAACAGGAGAGCGCACGA
GGGAGCTTCCAGGGGGAAACGCCTGGTATCTTTATAGTCCTGTCGGGTTTCGCCACCTCTGACTTGAGCG
TCGATTTTTGTGATGCTCGTCAGGGGGGCGGAGCCTATGGAAAAACGCCAGCAACGCGGCCTTTTTACGG
TTCCTGGCCTTTTGCTGGCCTTTTGCTCACATGTTCTTTCCTGCGTTATCCCCTGATTCTGTGGATAACC
GTATTACCGCCTTTGAGTGAGCTGATACCGCTCGCCGCAGCCGAACGACCGAGCGCAGCGAGTCAGTGAG
CGAGGAAGCGGAAGAGCGCCCAATACGCAAACCGCCTCTCCCCGCGCGTTGGCCGATTCATTAATGCAGC
TGGCACGACAGGTTTCCCGACTGGAAAGCGGGCAGTGAGCGCAACGCAATTAATACGCGTACCGCTAGCC
AGGAAGAGTTTGTAGAAACGCAAAAAGGCCATCCGTCAGGATGGCCTTCTGCTTAGTTTGATGCCTGGCA
GTTTATGGCGGGCGTCCTGCCCGCCACCCTCCGGGCCGTTGCTTCACAACGTTCAAATCCGCTCCCGGCG
GATTTGTCCTACTCAGGAGAGCGTTCACCGACAAACAACAGATAAAACGAAAGGCCCAGTCTTCCGACTG
AGCCTTTCGTTTTATTTGATGCCTGGCAGTTCCCTACTCTCGCGTTAACGCTAGCATGGATGTTTTCCCA
GTCACGACGTTGTAAAACGACGGCCAGTCTTAAGCTCGGGCCCGAGTTAACGCTACCATGGAGCTCCAAA
TAATGATTTTATTTTGACTGATAGTGACCTGTTCGTTGCAACAAATTGATAAGCAATGCTTTTTTATAAT
GCCAACTTTGTATAGAAAAGTTGTTTGTTTAAGCAATATCTTCCTTTGCTCCCTCTTCTCTCTGTCGTAT
CTCTCTTTCTCTCCACATATTCTCTTCTCATTCAACAGCTGTATTATAAGCAGACACAGTGGAGCTGAAA
AGCACCAAACACAATGTGAGCCCTTTCCTTGCCTCTTCCTGTCTCTTTTCCTAGTCATGAACACACTCTT
CACTCTGTCTTTGTGGGAAATACACTTTTGTGCTACACACACACACACACACCCTTGCTCACAAATACGC
CAAGAATACAATGCATACATAACACAATGGCTCTGTCCCATTCTTCCAGTCTCTGGTCAGAGCAGTGTTT
GAAGAATTATGTCACCTGATACATAGGCTGTATCCTCTCCCATTTACAGACATCCCTTCCAGCTACACTT
TGAACATAATAGCACAGAAATCAGAATCTCATGAGGTCACACACACACATCAAGTTTGTACAAAAAAGTT
GAACGAGAAACGTAAAATGATATAAATATCAATATATTAAATTAGATTTTGCATAAAAAACAGACTACAT
AATACTGTAAAACACAACATATGCAGTCACTATGAACCAACTACTTAGATGGTATTAGTGACCTGTAGAA
TTCGAGCTCTAGAGCTGCAGGGCGGCCGCGATATCCCCTATAGTGAGTCGTATTACATGGTCATAGCTGT
TTCCTGGCAGCTCTGGCCCGTGTCTCAAAATCTCTGATGTTACATTGCACAAGATAAAAATATATCATCA
TGAACAATAAAACTGTCTGCTTACATAAACAGTAATACAAGGGGTGTTATGAGCCATATTCAACGGGAAA
CGTCGAGGCCGCGATTAAATTCCAACATGGATGCTGATTTATATGGGTATAAATGGGCTCGCGATAATGT
CGGGCAATCAGGTGCGACAATCTATCGCTTGTATGGGAAGCCCGATGCGCCAGAGTTGTTTCTGAAACAT
GGCAAAGGTAGCGTTGCCAATGATGTTACAGATGAGATGGTCAGACTAAACTGGCTGACGGAATTTATGC
CTCTTCCGACCATCAAGCATTTTATCCGTACTCCTGATGATGCATGGTTACTCACCACTGCGATCCCCGG
AAAAACAGCATTCCAGGTATTAGAAGAATATCCTGATTCAGGTGAAAATATTGTTGATGCGCTGGCAGTG
TTCCTGCGCCGGTTGCATTCGATTCCTGTTTGTAATTGTCCTTTTAACAGCGATCGCGTATTTCGTCTCG
CTCAGGCGCAATCACGAATGAATAACGGTTTGGTTGATGCGAGTGATTTTGATGACGAGCGTAATGGCTG
GCCTGTTGAACAAGTCTGGAAAGAAATGCATAAACTTTTGCCATTCTCACCGGATTCAGTCGTCACTCAT
GGTGATTTCTCACTTGATAACCTTATTTTTGACGAGGGGAAATTAATAGGTTGTATTGATGTTGGACGAG
TCGGAATCGCAGACCGATACCAGGATCTTGCCATCCTATGGAACTGCCTCGGTGAGTTTTCTCCTTCATT
ACAGAAACGGCTTTTTCAAAAATATGGTATTGATAATCCTGATATGAATAAATTGCAGTTTCATTTGATG
CTCGATGAGTTTTTCTAATCAGAATTGGTTAATTGGTTGTAACACTGGCAGAGCATTACGCTGACTTGAC
GGGACGGCGCAAGCTCATGACCAAAATCCCTTAACGTGAGTTACGCGTCGTTCCACTGAGCGTCAGACCC
CGTAGAAAAG
Features (pLannotate 1.2.2; 10 found; start..end, strand, type, name):
     15..603     +  rep_origin     ori: high-copy-number ColE1/pMB1/pBR322/pUC origin of replication
    786..878     +  CDS            lacI (fragment): lac repressor; lacI; The lac repressor binds to the lac operator to inhibit transcription in E. coli. This inhibition can be relieved by adding lactose or isopropyl-β-D-thiogalactopyranoside (IPTG).
    933..960     -  terminator     rrnB T2 terminator: transcription terminator T2 from the E. coli rrnB gene
   1092..1135    +  terminator     rrnB T1 terminator: Escherichia coli rrnB; transcription terminator T1 from the E. coli rrnB gene
   1182..1218    -  CDS            lacZα (fragment): LacZα fragment of β-galactosidase; lacZ fragment
   1257..1342    +  protein_bind   attL1 (fragment): mutant version of attL; recombination site for the Gateway® LR reaction LR Clonase™
   1333..1353    +  protein_bind   attB4: mutant version of attB; core recombination site for the Gateway® BP reaction BP Clonase™
   1801..1924    +  protein_bind   attR1: mutant version of attR; recombination site for the Gateway® LR reaction LR Clonase™
   1997..2015    -  promoter       T7 promoter: promoter for bacteriophage T7 RNA polymerase
   2149..2958    +  CDS            KanR: aminoglycoside phosphotransferase; aph(3')-Ia; confers resistance to kanamycin in bacteria or G418 (Geneticin®) in eukaryotes
