[The description below was written by a language model from this plasmid's Addgene catalogue record and pLannotate feature annotations shown in this document.]
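Description:
p5EsheE1 is a 5' Gateway entry clone built in the pDONR P4-P1r backbone and carrying sheE1, an endothelial-specific enhancer sequence associated with the zebrafish (D. rerio) she gene. It is a small plasmid of about 3.1 kb that is maintained in E. coli through a high-copy ColE1/pUC-type origin and selected with kanamycin via the aminoglycoside phosphotransferase (KanR) gene. Although catalogued as a bacterial expression vector, it functions as a shuttle for a regulatory element rather than as an expression construct. No coding insert, reporter or eukaryotic promoter is annotated.

The enhancer itself is not annotated, but it presumably lies in the roughly 450 bp interval between the left-hand recombination site and attR1. The left-hand site is called by the automated annotation as an attL1 fragment overlapping an attB4 core, which is consistent with the attL4 site expected after BP recombination into this donor backbone. Together, the attL4 and attR1 arrangement defines a 5' entry element for multisite Gateway LR assembly, in which the enhancer would be joined upstream of a middle entry clone and a 3' entry clone in a destination vector. The rrnB T1 and T2 terminators upstream of the cassette insulate it from read-through transcription, and a T7 promoter sits downstream of attR1. The short lacI and lacZα fragments are backbone remnants. The record indicates that the element came from work identifying developmentally active endothelial enhancers in zebrafish. The plasmid's likely use is therefore to build transgenes that test or exploit endothelial-restricted expression, though the partner elements are not specified.
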