Addgene plasmid #90116: p5EsheE1
Purpose: 5' Gateway entry clone containing endothelial specific enhancer sequence of She
Depositing lab: Nathan Lawson. Depositing organization: University of Massachusetts, Worcester. Publication: Robust Identification of Developmentally Active Endothelial Enhancers in Zebrafish Using FANS-Assisted ATAC-Seq. Quillien A, Abdalla M, Yu J, Ou J, Zhu LJ, Lawson ND. Cell Rep. 2017 Jul 18;20(3):709-720. doi: 10.1016/j.celrep.2017.06.070. PubMed 28723572.
Backbone
  Vector backbone: pDONR P4-P1r
  Vector type: Bacterial Expression
Growth in bacteria
  Bacterial resistance: Kanamycin, 50 μg/mL
  Growth temperature: 37°C
  Growth strain: DH5alpha
  Copy number: High Copy
Gene/Insert
  Gene/Insert name: sheE1
  Species: D. rerio (zebrafish)
  Entrez Gene: she
  Cloning method: Gateway Cloning
Terms and licenses: Academic/Nonprofit Terms; Industry Terms: Not Available to Industry
How to cite: p5EsheE1 was a gift from Nathan Lawson (Addgene plasmid # 90116 ; http://n2t.net/addgene:90116 ; RRID:Addgene_90116)
